Addgene plasmid #226378: pZa pBAD csgA CBDcex pLac Ara csgGEF
Purpose: Plasmid carries csgA and csgG,E,F genes of curli operon
Depositing lab: Urartu Seker. Depositing organization: Bilkent University UNAM, Nanotechnology Research Center. Publication: Genetically engineered bacterial biofilm materials enhances portable whole cell sensing. Koksaldi IC, Avci E, Kose S, Ozkul G, Kehribar ES, Safak Seker UO. Biosens Bioelectron. 2024 Aug 10;264:116644. doi: 10.1016/j.bios.2024.116644. PubMed 39137519.
Backbone
  Vector backbone: pZa
  Backbone size w/o insert (bp): 6211
  Total vector size (bp): 9158
  Vector type: Bacterial Expression
Growth in bacteria
  Bacterial resistance: Chloramphenicol, 25 μg/mL
  Growth temperature: 37°C
  Growth strain: DH5alpha
  Copy number: High Copy
Gene/Insert
  Gene/Insert name: csgA and csgG,E,F genes of curli operon
  Species: Cellulomonas fimi
  Insert size (bp): 2947
  Promoter: pBAD
  Cloning method: Gibson Cloning
  Sequencing primers: 5′ ctgacgctttttatcgcaactctctactg
Terms and licenses: Academic/Nonprofit Terms; Industry Terms: Not Available to Industry
How to cite: pZa pBAD csgA CBDcex pLac Ara csgGEF was a gift from Urartu Seker (Addgene plasmid # 226378 ; http://n2t.net/addgene:226378 ; RRID:Addgene_226378)
