[The description below was written by a language model from this plasmid's Addgene catalogue record and pLannotate feature annotations shown in this document.]
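Description:
pZa pBAD csgA CBDcex pLac Ara csgGEF is a bacterial expression plasmid on the pZa backbone, built by Gibson cloning to supply components of the E. coli curli biofilm system. It is propagated in E. coli under chloramphenicol selection: a cat promoter drives the CmR gene, followed by a lambda t0 terminator. The annotated replicon is the p15A origin, generally regarded as medium copy and compatible with ColE1-type plasmids, although the catalogue lists the plasmid as high copy. The catalogue also gives a total size of 9,158 bp, whereas the sequenced record behind the feature table is 6,217 nt, close to the stated backbone size; this discrepancy is not explained by the record.

Two divergent expression units are annotated. In one, araBAD promoter fragments precede a csgA coding segment (the curlin structural subunit), followed in order by a histidine tag and a fragment of Cellulomonas fimi cex, which by the construct name corresponds to the CBDcex cellulose-binding domain. This arrangement is consistent with a CsgA–His–CBD fusion, and the unit ends with an rrnB T1 terminator. In the opposite orientation, a hybrid lac/ara promoter (an araBAD fragment with two lac operators, one of them symmetric) drives csgG, csgF and csgE, which are curli biogenesis genes, again terminated by rrnB T1. The plasmid also carries araC with an adjacent araBAD promoter fragment, providing arabinose-responsive regulation; no lacI is annotated, so lac repression would depend on the host.

The design allows inducible production of curli fibres displaying a cellulose-binding domain. The associated publication concerns engineered bacterial biofilm materials for portable whole-cell sensing.
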