Features (pLannotate 1.2.2; 22 found; start..end, strand, type, name):
    155..257     -  promoter       cat promoter: promoter of the E. coli cat gene encoding chloramphenicol acetyltransferase
    294..321     +  terminator     T7Te terminator: phage T7 early transcription terminator
    404..1282    -  CDS            araC: L-arabinose regulatory protein; araC
   1309..1523    +  promoter       araBAD promoter (fragment): araBAD; promoter of the L-arabinose operon of E. coli; the araC regulatory gene is transcribed in the opposite direction (Guzman et al., 1995)
   1529..1546    -  CDS            SET1 (fragment): solubility-enhancement tag derived from T7 phage gene 10B
   1564..1650    -  terminator     rrnB T1 terminator: Escherichia coli rrnB; transcription terminator T1 from the E. coli rrnB gene
   1715..2101    -  CDS            csgE: CSGE_ECOLI - Experimental evidence at protein level: Swiss-Prot protein existence level 1. May be involved in the biogenesis of curli organelles. From Escherichia coli (strain K12).
   2117..2530    -  CDS            csgF: CSGF_ECOLI - Experimental evidence at protein level: Swiss-Prot protein existence level 1. May be involved in the biogenesis of curli organelles. From Escherichia coli (strain K12).
   2557..3387    -  CDS            csgG: CSGG_ECO57 - Experimental evidence at protein level: Swiss-Prot protein existence level 1. May be involved in the biogenesis of curli organelles. From Escherichia coli O157:H7.
   3433..3449    -  protein_bind   lac operator: The lac repressor binds to the lac operator to inhibit transcription in E. coli. This inhibition can be relieved by adding lactose or isopropyl-β-D-thiogalactopyranoside (IPTG). lac repressor encoded by lacI
   3463..3482    -  protein_bind   lac operator (symmetric): The lac repressor binds to the lac operator to inhibit transcription in E. coli. This inhibition can be relieved by adding lactose or isopropyl-β-D-thiogalactopyranoside (IPTG). The symmetric lac operator was optimized for tight binding of lac repressor. lac repressor encoded by lacI
   3493..3524    -  promoter       araBAD promoter (fragment): araBAD; promoter of the L-arabinose operon of E. coli; the araC regulatory gene is transcribed in the opposite direction (Guzman et al., 1995)
   3562..3702    +  CDS            tnpA (fragment): TN5P_ECOLX - Also known as tnp. Experimental evidence at protein level: Swiss-Prot protein existence level 1. Mediates transposition of transposon Tn5 by a 'cut and paste' mechanism. First, the monomeric transposase binds the 19 bp inverted DNA repeats flanking the transposon. Then, dimerization of the DNA- bound transposase creates a synaptic DNA complex. After nicking of the first DNA strand, excision of the transposon proceeds through a series of intermediates. The transposase then mediates the insertion of the transposon at a new site by strand transfer. The activity of the wild- type tran
   3703..3772    +  promoter       araBAD promoter (fragment): araBAD; promoter of the L-arabinose operon of E. coli; the araC regulatory gene is transcribed in the opposite direction (Guzman et al., 1995)
   3841..4116    +  CDS            csgA (fragment): CSGA_ECOLI - Experimental evidence at protein level: Swiss-Prot protein existence level 1. Curlin is the structural subunit of the curli fimbriae. Curli are coiled surface structures that assemble preferentially at growth temperatures below 37 degrees Celsius. Curli can bind to fibronectin. From Escherichia coli (strain K12).
   4305..4323    +  CDS            9xHis (fragment): 9xHis affinity tag
   4336..4659    +  CDS            cex (fragment): GUX_CELFI - Also known as xynB. Experimental evidence at protein level: Swiss-Prot protein existence level 1. The biological conversion of cellulose to glucose generally requires three types of hydrolytic enzymes: (1) Endoglucanases which cut internal beta-1,4-glucosidic bonds; (2) Exocellobiohydrolases that cut the disaccharide cellobiose from the non-reducing end of the cellulose polymer chain; (3) Beta-1,4-glucosidases which hydrolyze the cellobiose and other short cello-oligosaccharides to glucose. From Cellulomonas fimi.
   4683..4769    +  terminator     rrnB T1 terminator: Escherichia coli rrnB; transcription terminator T1 from the E. coli rrnB gene
   4795..4850    -  rep_origin     RSF ori (fragment): Plasmids containing the RSF 1030 origin of replication can be propagated in E. coli cells that contain additional plasmids with compatible origins.
   4938..5483    -  rep_origin     p15A ori: Plasmids containing the medium-copy-number p15A origin of replication can be propagated in E. coli cells that contain a second plasmid with the ColE1 origin.
   5597..5691    -  terminator     lambda t0 terminator: transcription terminator from phage lambda
   5712..154     -  CDS            CmR (across the origin): chloramphenicol acetyltransferase; cat; confers resistance to chloramphenicol
>Addgene plasmid #226378 | pZa pBAD csgA CBDcex pLac Ara csgGEF | addgene full sequence | sequence record 460632 | Addgene NGS Result
TATTTTTCTTTACGGTCTTTAAAAAGGCCGTAATATCCAGCTGAACGGTCTGGTTATAGGTACATTGAGC
AACTGACTGAAATGCCTCAAAATGTTCTTTACGATGCCATTGGGATATATCAACGGTGGTATATCCAGTG
ATTTTTTTCTCCATTTTAGCTTCCTTAGCTCCTGAAAATCTCGATAACTCAAAAAATACGCCCGGTAGTG
ATCTTATTTCATTATGGTGAAAGTTGGAACCTCTTACGTGCCGATCAACGTCTCATTTTCGCCAGATATC
GACGTCTCACACTGGCTCACCTTCGGGTGGGCCTTTCTGCGTTTATATACTAGAGAGAGAATATAAAAAG
CCAGATTATTAATCCGGCTTTTTTATTATTTCCTGCAGGGCGGCCGCCATATGTTATGACAACTTGACGG
CTACATCATTCACTTTTTCTTCACAACCGGCACGGAACTCGCTCGGGCTGGCCCCGGTGCATTTTTTAAA
TACCCGCGAGAAATAGAGTTGATCGTCAAAACCAACATTGCGACCGACGGTGGCGATAGGCATCCGGGTG
GTGCTCAAAAGCAGCTTCGCCTGGCTGATACGTTGGTCCTCGCGCCAGCTTAAGACGCTAATCCCTAACT
GCTGGCGGAAAAGATGTGACAGACGCGACGGCGACAAGCAAACATGCTGTGCGACGCTGGCGATATCAAA
ATTGCTGTCTGCCAGGTGATCGCTGATGTACTGACAAGCCTCGCGTACCCGATTATCCATCGGTGGATGG
AGCGACTCGTTAATCGCTTCCATGCGCCGCAGTAACAATTGCTCAAGCAGATTTATCGCCAGCAGCTCCG
AATAGCGCCCTTCCCCTTGCCCGGCGTTAATGATTTGCCCAAACAGGTCGCTGAAATGCGGCTGGTGCGC
TTCATCCGGGCGAAAGAACCCCGTATTGGCAAATATTGACGGCCAGTTAAGCCATTCATGCCAGTAGGCG
CGCGGACGAAAGTAAGCCCACTGGTGATACCATTCGCGAGCCTCCGGATGACGACCGTAGTGATGAATCT
CTCCTGGCGGGAACAGCAAAATATCACCCGGTCGGCAAACAAATTCTCGTCCCTGATTTTTCACCACCCC
CTGACCGCGAATGGTGAGATTGAGAATATAACCTTTCATTCCCAGCGGTCGGTCGATAAAAAAATCGAGA
TAACCGTTGGCCTCAATCGGCGTTAAACCCGCCACCAGATGGGCATTAAACGAGTATCCCGGCAGCAGGG
GATCATTTTGCGCTTCAGCCATACTTTTCATACTCCCGCCATTCAGAGAAGAAACCAATTGTCCATATTG
CATCAGACATTGCCGTCACTGCGTCTTTTACTGGCTCTTCTCGCTAACCAAACCGGTAACCCCGCTTATT
AAAAGCATTCTGTAACAAAGCGGGACCAAAGCCATGACAAAAACGCGTAACAAAAGTGTCTATAATCACG
GCAGAAAAGTCCACATTGATTATTTGCACGGCGTCACACTTTGCTATGCCATAATTGCTCAGCGGTGGCA
GCAGCCTAGGTCTAGGGCGGCGGATTTGTCCTACTCAGGAGAGCGTTCACCGACAAACAACAGATAAAAC
GAAAGGCCCAGTCTTTCGACTGAGCCTTTCGTTTTATTTGATGCCTCTAGATTAATTAATTAAGCGGCCG
CATCGATCGGGCCCTGAGGCCTGCAGGGATCTTAGAATTCATCATGCGCCAAATCGCCCGTACTTAATAA
CGCCTGATTTATCTGGCGACGATTTAGTGCTTCTTCAGTTTGAATCAGTGCAAAGACGACAGTTTTCTCG
AAGTCTCTTTTCAACGGAAATAAAAAAGTCTGGAAAATAACGTCCTGATTGACCGTTATAGTGATCCAGC
TTCCCCATCGTGCACTGGGCCTTTCATTAATCGTTAAGTTACCCGTATAGTCACTTTCCCATTTATCACT
AAAGGCTCGGTAAAAATCATGGCCAATAGATGAAACAGTATGGTCAGTTAGCAATCCCGGGACTTCTACC
TCAACGGCGTGAAGATTCCCTGCGGCGAACAGAAATTCTGCCGCCACAATCCAGCGTAAATAACGTTTCA
TCTCCTTTGTACATTAAAAATCGGTTGAGTTATTTTGTAAACCCGAAACCTGGATGGTCGAGGTTTGTCC
GGTTTTACGATCTGTCACGTTCAACTGCAATTGACCATCGCGGTTGGCAATATCGACAATATAATCGTTG
GTCACCATGCGGCCCGGTTTACCGGTATTAATATTCGACAGTAGCCCACCTAAAATTTGTGACTGGATGG
CCTGAGTAAAGTTATCTAACGCTGAGGGTGTTTCAATACCAAAGTCATCGTTATAGCTCGGATCTTTATA
AGAGTTTTGGGCCTGAGCGCTATTTAATAAAAAAGCGCCATTATTTGGGTTACCACCAAAGTTTGGATTA
CGGAACTGGAAAGTCATGGTTCCAGCCCAACTTAATGGCGAAATAAGCATGAGTAGAACTACTGCATGTT
TGACACGCATCTCCTTGTCGACGATCCAAGCTTTCAGGATTCCGGTGGAACCGACATATGGCGGTATTTC
ACCAGAATGTCATTCTGCCGTTCTGCTTTATTTTGCAAATCCCACAGACCACGGTCGATACCATCATTAA
TCAGGAAAATGACCCCTGTTTCGATAGCCGACATCAGGCACAGCATAACAGGTTCGTTCGAGGTGTAACC
CACTTCCCCTTCAAGCAAGCGCTGGTAGTCAATAAAGCGGAAAACCCCGGCCTGAACTTCATAGGAAAGT
ATCGTCTTACTGGTGTTCACCGAAGAAAGGATCTCGCCGGTACTCACATTGACGACGCGCAGGTTCACGG
CAATCTGATCGAGCTGGTATTGCGTGTCGGCACCGATGCCAAAATATCTTGCCCCAACCCCGCCAGATTT
GACGTTGCTTTCATAACCGATAATCGAACCTTCAACCATGATATTTGCCGCCGTTAAAGATTGCAGCGGG
ATTCGGTTATTAATGGCAACCGTGCCGTTTTCTTGTGCCGCACGAATAATCTTGCGCTCGTTAAGCAGGT
TTTGTAAGCCCTGGCGCTCCAGCGGTATAAACCAGCGAGAATCTTTCAGTGCCGTGACCAGCATTGCCGT
GGCGCTTTGCGGAACAGCAGTGGAGAAGTTACTTGCCGGGTAGGGTTTAAATTGCCCGGTTTCGTCCTGA
ATGTTGTATACCGAAACAAAGATTTTACCCGTCGGCGCTGGCAGATGGGTCAAATCTTTGTAGCTCTGAG
CACGAGGCATTAATGTCGGTCTGGCGGCTTCTTTAGGCGGGGCGGTTAAGCATCCGCTCAGTAACATGAC
GGCAACCAAAAGAAATAAGCGCTGCATGGTACCCTCCTTTCTAGATTTTCTCAAGCCTAGGTCTGTGTGA
AATTGTTATCCGCTCACAATTGAATCTATCATAATTGTGAGCGCTCACAATTGTAAAGGTTAGATCCGCT
AATCTTATGGATAAAAATGCTATGTTCCCCCCGGGGGGATATCAACAGGAGTCCAAGCGACCGGTGGTTG
CATGTCTAGCTAGCTAGAACAGGACTAGCTAATGGTTTCTTAGACGTCGGAATTGCCAGCTGGGGCGCCC
TCTGGTAAGGTTGGGAAGCCCTGCAAAGTAAACTGGATGGCTTTCTTGCCGCCAAGGATCTGGCATTTTT
ATCCATAAGATTAGCGGATCCTACCTGACGCTTTTTATCGCAACTCTCTACTGTTTCTCCATACCGTTTT
TTTGGGCTAGCTACTAGAGTCACACAGGAAACCTACTAGATTAAAGAGGAGAAAGGTACCATGAAACTTT
TAAAAGTAGCAGCAATTGCAGCAATCGTATTCTCCGGTAGCGCTCTGGCAGGTGTTGTTCCTCAGTACGG
CGGCGGCGGTAACCACGGTGGTGGCGGTAATAATAGCGGCCCAAATTCTGAGCTGAACATTTACCAGTAC
GGTGGCGGTAACTCTGCACTTGCTCTGCAAACTGATGCCCGTAACTCTGACTTGACTATTACCCAGCATG
GCGGCGGTAATGGTGCAGATGTTGGTCAGGGCTCAGATGACAGCTCAATCGATCTGACCCAACGTGGCTT
CGGTAACAGCGCTACTCTTGATCAGTGGAACGGCAAAAATTCTGAAATGACGGTTAAACAGTTCGGTGGT
GGCAACGGTGCTGCAGTTGACCAGACTGCATCTAACTCCTCCGTCAACGTGACTCAGGTTGGCTTTGGTA
ACAACGCGACCGCTCATCAGTACCTCGAGGGTAGCCACCACCACCACCACCACGGATCCCCGACGTCCGG
TCCGGCCGGGTGCCAGGTGCTGTGGGGCGTCAACCAGTGGAACACCGGCTTCACCGCGAACGTCACCGTG
AAGAACACGTCCTCCGCTCCGGTAGACGGCTGGACGCTCACGTTCAGCTTCCCGTCCGGCCAGCAGGTCA
CCCAGGCGTGGAGCTCGACGGTCACGCAGTCCGGCTCGGCCGTGACGGTCCGCAACGCCCCGTGGAACGG
CTCGATCCCGGCGGGCGGCACCGCGCAGTTCGGCTTCAACGGCTCGCACACGGGCACCAACGCCGCGCCG
ACGGCGTTCTCGCTCAACGGCACGCCCTGCACGGTCGGCTAATAACTCGAGACGCGTGGCATCAAATAAA
ACGAAAGGCTCAGTCGAAAGACTGGGCCTTTCGTTTTATCTGTTGTTTGTCGGTGAACGCTCTCCTGAGT
AGGACAAATCCGCCGCCCTAGACCTAGGGATATATTCCGCTTCCTCGCTCACTGACTCGCTACGCTCGGT
CGTTCGACTGCGGCGAGCGGAAATGGCTTACGAACGGGGCGGAGATTTCCTGGAAGATGCCAGGAAGATA
CTTAACAGGGAAGTGAGAGGGCCGCGGCAAAGCCGTTTTTCCATAGGCTCCGCCCCCCTGACAAGCATCA
CGAAATCTGACGCTCAAATCAGTGGTGGCGAAACCCGACAGGACTATAAAGATACCAGGCGTTTCCCCCT
GGCGGCTCCCTCGTGCGCTCTCCTGTTCCTGCCTTTCGGTTTACCGGTGTCATTCCGCTGTTATGGCCGC
GTTTGTCTCATTCCACGCCTGACACTCAGTTCCGGGTAGGCAGTTCGCTCCAAGCTGGACTGTATGCACG
AACCCCCCGTTCAGTCCGACCGCTGCGCCTTATCCGGTAACTATCGTCTTGAGTCCAACCCGGAAAGACA
TGCAAAAGCACCACTGGCAGCAGCCACTGGTAATTGATTTAGAGGAGTTAGTCTTGAAGTCATGCGCCGG
TTAAGGCTAAACTGAAAGGACAAGTTTTGGTGACTGCGCTCCTCCAAGCCAGTTACCTCGGTTCAAAGAG
TTGGTAGCTCAGAGAACCTTCGAAAAACCGCCCTGCAAGGCGGTTTTTTCGTTTTCAGAGCAAGAGATTA
CGCGCAGACCAAAACGATCTCAAGAAGATCATCTTATTAATCAGATAAAATATTTCTAGATTTCAGTGCA
ATTTATCTCTTCAAATGTAGCACCTGAAGTCAGCCCCATACGATATAAGTTGTTACTAGTGCTTGGATTC
TCACCAATAAAAAACGCCCGGCGGCAACCGAGCGTTCTGAACAAATCCAGATGGAGTTCTGAGGTCATTA
CTGGATCTATCAACAGGAGTCCAAGCGAGCTCGATATCAAATTACGCCCCGCCCTGCCACTCATCGCAGT
ACTGTTGTAATTCATTAAGCATTCTGCCGACATGGAAGCCATCACAAACGGCATGATGAACCTGAATCGC
CAGCGGCATCAGCACCTTGTCGCCTTGCGTATAATATTTGCCCATGGTGAAAACGGGGGCGAAGAAGTTG
TCCATATTGGCCACGTTTAAATCAAAACTGGTGAAACTCACCCAGGGATTGGCTGAGACGAAAAACATAT
TCTCAATAAACCCTTTAGGGAAATAGGCCAGGTTTTCACCGTAACACGCCACATCTTGCGAATATATGTG
TAGAAACTGCCGGAAATCGTCGTGGTATTCACTCCAGAGCGATGAAAACGTTTCAGTTTGCTCATGGAAA
ACGGTGTAACAAGGGTGAACACTATCCCATATCACCAGCTCACCGTCTTTCATTGCCATACGGAATTCCG
GATGAGCATTCATCAGGCGGGCAAGAATGTGAATAAAGGCCGGATAAAACTTGTGCT
